>Addgene plasmid #193161 | PB-SRT-Puro_BC19 | addgene full sequence | sequence record 378751 | Addgene NGS Result
CTAAATTGTAAGCGTTAATATTTTGTTAAAATTCGCGTTAAATTTTTGTTAAATCAGCTCATTTTTTAAC
CAATAGGCCGAAATCGGCAAAATCCCTTATAAATCAAAAGAATAGACCGAGATAGGGTTGAGTGGCCGCT
ACAGGGCGCTCCCATTCGCCATTCAGGCTGCGCAACTGTTGGGAAGGGCGTTTCGGTGCGGGCCTCTTCG
CTATTACGCCAGCTGGCGAAAGGGGGATGTGCTGCAAGGCGATTAAGTTGGGTAACGCCAGGGTTTTCCC
AGTCACGACGTTGTAAAACGACGGCCAGTGAGCGCGACGTAATACGACTCACTATAGGGCGAATTGGCGG
AAGGCCGTCAAGGCCGCATTTAACCCTAGAAAGATAATCATATTGTGACGTACGTTAAAGATAATCATGT
GTAAAATTGACGCATGTGTTTTATCGGTCTGTATATCGAGGTTTATTTATTAATTTGAATAGATATTAAG
TTTTATTATATTTACACTTACATACTAATAATAAATTCAACAAACAATTTATTTATGTTTATTTATTTAT
TAAAAAAAACAAAAACTCAAAATTTCTTCTATAAAGTAACAAAACTTTTATCGAATTCCTGCAGCCCAGC
TTGATCTTAGGTCCCTCGACGAATTCTCTAGAGAAGAGCATGCGTGAGGCTCCGGTGCCCGTCAGTGGGC
AGAGCGCACATCGCCCACAGTCCCCGAGAAGTTGGGGGGAGGGGTCGGCAATTGAACCGGTGCCTAGAGA
AGGTGGCGCGGGGTAAACTGGGAAAGTGATGTCGTGTACTGGCTCCGCCTTTTTCCCGAGGGTGGGGGAG
AACCGTATATAAGTGCAGTAGTCGCCGTGAACGTTCTTTTTCGCAACGGGTTTGCCGCCAGAACACAGGT
AAGTGCCGTGTGTGGTTCCCGCGGGCCTGGCCTCTTTACGGGTTATGGCCCTTGCGTGCCTTGAATTACT
TCCACGCCCCTGGCTGCAGTACGTGATTCTTGATCCCGAGCTTCGGGTTGGAAGTGGGTGGGAGAGTTCG
AGGCCTTGCGCTTAAGGAGCCCCTTCGCCTCGTGCTTGAGTTGAGGCCTGGCTTGGGCGCTGGGGCCGCC
GCGTGCGAATCTGGTGGCACCTTCGCGCCTGTCTCGCTGCTTTCGATAAGTCTCTAGCCATTTAAAATTT
TTGATGACCTGCTGCGACGCTTTTTTTCTGGCAAGATAGTCTTGTAAATGCGGGCCAAGATCTGCACACT
GGTATTTCGGTTTTTGGGGCCGCGGGCGGCGACGGGGCCCGTGCGTCCCAGCGCACATGTTCGGCGAGGC
GGGGCCTGCGAGCGCGGCCACCGAGAATCGGACGGGGGTAGTCTCAAGCTGGCCGGCCTGCTCTGGTGCC
TGGCCTCGCGCCGCCGTGTATCGCCCCGCCCTGGGCGGCAAGGCTGGCCCGGTCGGCACCAGTTGCGTGA
GCGGAAAGATGGCCGCTTCCCGGCCCTGCTGCAGGGAGCTCAAAATGGAGGACGCGGCGCTCGGGAGAGC
GGGCGGGTGAGTCACCCACACAAAGGAAAAGGGCCTTTCCGTCCTCAGCCGTCGCTTCATGTGACTCCAC
GGAGTACCGGGCGCCGTCCAGGCACCTCGATTAGTTCTCGAGCTTTTGGAGTACGTCGTCTTTAGGTTGG
GGGGAGGGGTTTTATGCGATGGAGTTTCCCCACACTGAGTGGGTGGAGACTGAAGTTAGGCCAGCTTGGC
ACTTGATGTAATTCTCCTTGGAATTTGCCCTTTTTGAGTTTGGATCTTGGTTCATTCTCAAGCCTCAGAC
AGTGGTTCAAAGTTTTTTTCTTCCATTTCAGGTGTCGTGAAAACTACGCCACCATGACCGAGTACAAGCC
CACGGTGCGCCTCGCCACCCGCGACGACGTCCCCAGGGCCGTACGCACCCTCGCCGCCGCGTTCGCCGAC
TACCCCGCCACGCGCCACACCGTCGATCCGGACCGCCACATCGAGCGGGTCACCGAGCTGCAAGAACTCT
TCCTCACGCGCGTCGGGCTCGACATCGGCAAGGTGTGGGTCGCGGACGACGGCGCCGCGGTGGCGGTCTG
GACCACGCCGGAGAGCGTCGAAGCGGGGGCGGTGTTCGCCGAGATCGGCCCGCGCATGGCCGAGTTGAGC
GGTTCCCGGCTGGCCGCGCAGCAACAGATGGAAGGCCTCCTGGCGCCGCACCGGCCCAAGGAGCCCGCGT
GGTTCCTGGCCACCGTCGGCGTCTCGCCCGACCACCAGGGCAAGGGTCTGGGCAGCGCCGTCGTGCTCCC
CGGAGTGGAGGCGGCCGAGCGCGCCGGGGTGCCCGCCTTCCTGGAGACCTCCGCGCCCCGCAACCTCCCC
TTCTACGAGCGGCTCGGCTTCACCGTCACCGCCGACGTCGAGGTGCCCGAAGGACCGCGCACCTGGTGCA
TGACCCGCAAGCCCGGTGCCTGATAACAACTCGAGTACCGGCTTAAGTGATAGATCGGAAGAGCGGTTCA
GCAGGAATGCCGAGACCGGTTTAAACTCAGTGTCCATAGCGACGCCGGCGCGATAAGCTATCTATAACAA
GAAAATATATATATAATAAGTTATCACGTAAGTAGAACATGAAATAACAATATAATTATCGTATGAGTTA
AATCTTAAAAGTCACGTAAAAGATAATCATGCGTCATTTTGACTCACGCGGTCGTTATAGTTCAAAATCA
GTGACACTTACCGCATTGACAAGCACGCCTCACGGGAGCTCCAAGCGGCGACTGAGATGTCCTAAATGCA
CAGCGACGGATTCGCGCTATTTAGAAAGAGAGAGCAATATTTCAAGAATGCATGCGTCAATTTTACGCAG
ACTATCTTTACACGGTTAAGAGCTCATCTGAGATGCAGGTACATCCCACTGATGAGTCCCAAATAGGACG
AAACGCGCTTCGGTGCGTCTGGGATTCCACTGCTATCCACGCGGCCGCACGGCATTACGTTAGACGTCTA
GGCCACACCACCCTGAAGGCGCCTGCTCGCCTCTGATCTGTTGAAGCTAAGCAGGGTCGGTCCTGGTTAG
TACTTGGATGGGACTCCGCCTGGTAATAGCCGGTACCGTAGGCTTGCATGGTCATAGCTGTTTCCTTGCG
TATTGGGCGCTCTCCGCTTCCTCGCTCACTGACTCGCTGCGCTCGGTCGTTCGGGTAAAGCCTGGGGTGC
CTAATGAGCAAAAGGCCAGCAAAAGGCCAGGAACCGTAAAAAGGCCGCGTTGCTGGCGTTTTTCCATAGG
CTCCGCCCCCCTGACGAGCATCACAAAAATCGACGCTCAAGTCAGAGGTGGCGAAACCCGACAGGACTAT
AAAGATACCAGGCGTTTCCCCCTGGAAGCTCCCTCGTGCGCTCTCCTGTTCCGACCCTGCCGCTTACCGG
ATACCTGTCCGCCTTTCTCCCTTCGGGAAGCGTGGCGCTTTCTCATAGCTCACGCTGTAGGTATCTCAGT
TCGGTGTAGGTCGTTCGCTCCAAGCTGGGCTGTGTGCACGAACCCCCCGTTCAGCCCGACCGCTGCGCCT
TATCCGGTAACTATCGTCTTGAGTCCAACCCGGTAAGACACGACTTATCGCCACTGGCAGCAGCCACTGG
TAACAGGATTAGCAGAGCGAGGTATGTAGGCGGTGCTACAGAGTTCTTGAAGTGGTGGCCTAACTACGGC
TACACTAGAAGAACAGTATTTGGTATCTGCGCTCTGCTGAAGCCAGTTACCTTCGGAAAAAGAGTTGGTA
GCTCTTGATCCGGCAAACAAACCACCGCTGGTAGCGGTGGTTTTTTTGTTTGCAAGCAGCAGATTACGCG
CAGAAAAAAAGGATCTCAAGAAGATCCTTTGATCTTTTCTACGGGGTCTGACGCTCAGTGGAACGAAAAC
TCACGTTAAGGGATTTTGGTCATGAGATTATCAAAAAGGATCTTCACCTAGATCCTTTTAAATTAAAAAT
GAAGTTTTAAATCAATCTAAAGTATATATGAGTAAACTTGGTCTGACAGTTACCAATGCTTAATCAGTGA
GGCACCTATCTCAGCGATCTGTCTATTTCGTTCATCCATAGTTGCCTGACTCCCCGTCGTGTAGATAACT
ACGATACGGGAGGGCTTACCATCTGGCCCCAGTGCTGCAATGATACCGCGAGAACCACGCTCACCGGCTC
CAGATTTATCAGCAATAAACCAGCCAGCCGGAAGGGCCGAGCGCAGAAGTGGTCCTGCAACTTTATCCGC
CTCCATCCAGTCTATTAATTGTTGCCGGGAAGCTAGAGTAAGTAGTTCGCCAGTTAATAGTTTGCGCAAC
GTTGTTGCCATTGCTACAGGCATCGTGGTGTCACGCTCGTCGTTTGGTATGGCTTCATTCAGCTCCGGTT
CCCAACGATCAAGGCGAGTTACATGATCCCCCATGTTGTGCAAAAAAGCGGTTAGCTCCTTCGGTCCTCC
GATCGTTGTCAGAAGTAAGTTGGCCGCAGTGTTATCACTCATGGTTATGGCAGCACTGCATAATTCTCTT
ACTGTCATGCCATCCGTAAGATGCTTTTCTGTGACTGGTGAGTACTCAACCAAGTCATTCTGAGAATAGT
GTATGCGGCGACCGAGTTGCTCTTGCCCGGCGTCAATACGGGATAATACCGCGCCACATAGCAGAACTTT
AAAAGTGCTCATCATTGGAAAACGTTCTTCGGGGCGAAAACTCTCAAGGATCTTACCGCTGTTGAGATCC
AGTTCGATGTAACCCACTCGTGCACCCAACTGATCTTCAGCATCTTTTACTTTCACCAGCGTTTCTGGGT
GAGCAAAAACAGGAAGGCAAAATGCCGCAAAAAAGGGAATAAGGGCGACACGGAAATGTTGAATACTCAT
ACTCTTCCTTTTTCAATATTATTGAAGCATTTATCAGGGTTATTGTCTCATGAGCGGATACATATTTGAA
TGTATTTAGAAAAATAAACAAATAGGGGTTCCGCGCACATTTCCCCGAAAAGTGCCAC
Features (pLannotate 1.2.2; 14 found; start..end, strand, type, name):
      3..134     -  rep_origin     M13 ori (fragment): M13 bacteriophage origin of replication; arrow indicates direction of (+) strand synthesis
    155..311     -  CDS            lacZα (fragment): LacZα fragment of β-galactosidase; lacZ fragment
    320..338     +  promoter       T7 promoter: promoter for bacteriophage T7 RNA polymerase
    609..627     -  misc_feature   MCS (fragment): pBluescript multiple cloning site
    697..908     +  promoter       EF-1α core promoter: core promoter for human elongation factor EF-1α
    909..1022    +  intron         EF-1α intron A (fragment): intron upstream of the start codon of human EF-1α
   1648..1851    +  intron         EF-1α intron A: truncated intron upstream of the start codon of human EF-1α
   1874..2473    +  CDS            PuroR: puromycin N-acetyltransferase; pac from Streptomyces alboniger; confers resistance to puromycin
   2912..2964    +  ncRNA          Hammerhead 1: Accession: RF00163 - Hammerhead ribozyme (type I)
   3005..3123    +  ncRNA          5S rRNA: Accession: RF00001 - 5S ribosomal RNA
   3163..3203    -  rep_origin     RSF ori (fragment): Plasmids containing the RSF 1030 origin of replication can be propagated in E. coli cells that contain additional plasmids with compatible origins.
   3281..3869    -  rep_origin     ori: high-copy-number ColE1/pMB1/pBR322/pUC origin of replication
   4040..4900    -  CDS            AmpR: β-lactamase; bla; confers resistance to ampicillin, carbenicillin, and related antibiotics
   4901..5005    -  promoter       AmpR promoter: bla
