[The description below was written by a language model from this plasmid's Addgene catalogue record and pLannotate feature annotations shown in this document.]
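Description:
PB-SRT-Puro_BC19 is a 5,028 nt mammalian expression plasmid carrying a barcoded piggyBac self-reporting transposon (SRT) with a puromycin marker, built on the PB-SRT-Puro backbone by Gibson cloning for use in mammalian calling cards experiments. It appears to derive from a pBluescript-type cloning vector: the annotation finds a high-copy ColE1/pUC origin, an ampicillin resistance gene (β-lactamase) with its own promoter, and remnants of an M13 origin, lacZα, a T7 promoter and a multiple cloning site. It is propagated in E. coli under ampicillin selection.

The annotated payload is a human EF-1α core promoter with portions of EF-1α intron A driving PuroR (puromycin N-acetyltransferase), which allows selection of mammalian cells that have the cassette. The piggyBac terminal repeats that must flank the transposon are not called in the automated feature table, so their positions are not given by the record. This member of the series carries a short four-nucleotide barcode, listed as the only mutation, whose exact location is also not annotated. A hammerhead ribozyme is detected downstream of PuroR; in self-reporting transposon designs such an element typically lies outside the transposon so that transcripts from unintegrated plasmid are cleaved, although the record does not say this explicitly. The small 5S rRNA and RSF ori hits nearby may be incidental similarity matches.

In calling cards, a transcription factor fused to piggyBac transposase directs transposon insertion near its binding sites. Transcripts from the integrated SRT read through into flanking genomic DNA, so insertion sites can be mapped from RNA. The barcode lets insertions from different samples or replicates be distinguished alongside transcriptome measurements.
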