Addgene plasmid #193161: PB-SRT-Puro_BC19
Purpose: Barcoded piggyBac self-reporting transposon with puromycin marker for mammalian calling cards
Depositing lab: Rob Mitra. Depositing organization: Washington University in Saint Louis. Publication: Measuring transcription factor binding and gene expression using barcoded self-reporting transposon calling cards and transcriptomes. Lalli M, Yen A, Thopte U, Dong F, Moudgil A, Chen X, Milbrandt J, Dougherty JD, Mitra RD. NAR Genom Bioinform. 2022 Aug 31;4(3):lqac061. doi: 10.1093/nargab/lqac061. eCollection 2022 Sep. PubMed 36062164.
Backbone
  Vector backbone: PB-SRT-Puro
  Vector type: Mammalian Expression
Growth in bacteria
  Bacterial resistance: Ampicillin, 100 μg/mL
  Growth temperature: 37°C
  Growth strain: NEB Stable
  Copy number: High Copy
Gene/Insert
  Gene/Insert name: Barcoded piggyBac Puro SRT
  Species: H. sapiens (human)
  Mutation: Barcode: ACAC
  Cloning method: Gibson Cloning
Terms and licenses: Academic/Nonprofit Terms; Industry Terms: Not Available to Industry
How to cite: PB-SRT-Puro_BC19 was a gift from Rob Mitra (Addgene plasmid # 193161 ; http://n2t.net/addgene:193161 ; RRID:Addgene_193161)
